Addgene plasmid #223143: pBK1298-AAV-EFSNC-dCjCas9-HP1bNH(111-173)
Purpose: Expression of truncated HP1b with dCjCas9 and empty gRNA scaffold
Depositing lab: Boris Kantor. Depositing organization: Duke University. Publication: All-in-one AAV-delivered epigenome-editing platform: proof-of-concept and therapeutic implications for neurodegenerative disorders. Kantor B, Odonovan B, Rittiner J, Hodgson D, Lindner N, Guerrero S, Dong W, Zhang A, Chiba-Falek O. bioRxiv [Preprint]. 2024 May 19:2023.04.14.536951. doi: 10.1101/2023.04.14.536951. PubMed 38798630.
Backbone
  Vector backbone: Unknown
  Vector type: Mammalian Expression, AAV, CRISPR
Growth in bacteria
  Bacterial resistance: Ampicillin, 100 μg/mL
  Growth temperature: 37°C
  Growth strain: NEB Stable
  Copy number: High Copy
Gene/Insert
  Gene/Insert name: HP1b (alt name: CBX1)
  Species: H. sapiens (human)
  Mutation: Encodes aa 111-173
  Entrez Gene: CBX1 (a.k.a. CBX, HP1-BETA, HP1Hs-beta, HP1Hsbeta, Hp1beta, M31, MOD1, p25beta)
  Promoter: EF1a
  Tag / fusion protein: 3xFLAG (N terminal on backbone)
  Cloning method: Unknown
Terms and licenses: Academic/Nonprofit Terms; Industry Terms: Not Available to Industry
Depositor comments: Please visit https://doi.org/10.1101/2023.04.14.536951 for bioRxiv preprint.
How to cite: pBK1298-AAV-EFSNC-dCjCas9-HP1bNH(111-173) was a gift from Boris Kantor (Addgene plasmid # 223143 ; http://n2t.net/addgene:223143 ; RRID:Addgene_223143)
