[The description below was written by a language model from this plasmid's Addgene catalogue record and pLannotate feature annotations shown in this document.]
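Description:
pBK1298-AAV-EFSNC-dCjCas9-HP1bNH(111-173) is an all-in-one AAV transfer plasmid of about 7 kb for CRISPR-based epigenome editing in mammalian cells. The parent backbone is not recorded. It is propagated in E. coli through a high-copy ColE1/pUC-type origin with ampicillin selection (AmpR under its own bla promoter), and it also carries an f1 phage origin. The small bom and rop matches in the annotation are only backbone remnants. The payload is bracketed by AAV2 inverted terminal repeats, which allow the intervening DNA to be packaged into recombinant AAV particles. The downstream ITR is annotated in full, whereas the upstream one is detected only as two short fragments in this sequencing result.

Between the ITRs, a compact EF-1α core promoter drives a single fusion protein. It consists of an N-terminal 3xFLAG tag, the small Cas9 of Campylobacter jejuni (nuclease-dead according to the construct name and stated purpose) and a C-terminal truncated human HP1β (CBX1) fragment covering amino acids 111–173. Transcription ends at a short synthetic polyadenylation signal. CBX1 is a heterochromatin component associated with H3K9-methylation-linked repression, so tethering this fragment to dCjCas9 is intended to silence a targeted locus without cutting DNA. A short match to SV40 small t antigen upstream of the promoter is probably not a functional coding element.

A second cassette places a human U6 Pol III promoter upstream of the CjCas9 guide RNA scaffold. The scaffold is empty, so a user-chosen spacer must be inserted to direct the repressor. The compact Cas9 ortholog, minimal promoter and truncated effector keep both components within one AAV genome. The associated work describes this as an AAV-delivered epigenome-editing platform with applications to neurodegenerative disorders.
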