Features (pLannotate 1.2.2; 18 found; start..end, strand, type, name):
     12..39      +  repeat_region  AAV2 ITR (fragment): inverted terminal repeat of adeno-associated virus serotype 2 inverted
     68..95      +  repeat_region  AAV2 ITR (fragment): inverted terminal repeat of adeno-associated virus serotype 2 inverted
    142..160     +  CDS            small t antigen (fragment): SV40 (simian virus 40) small t antigen
    186..397     +  promoter       EF-1α core promoter: core promoter for human elongation factor EF-1α
    414..479     +  CDS            3xFLAG: three tandem FLAG® epitope tags, followed by an enterokinase cleavage site
    552..3500    +  CDS            cas9: CAS9_CAMJE - Experimental evidence at protein level: Swiss-Prot protein existence level 1. CRISPR (clustered regularly interspaced short palindromic repeat) is an adaptive immune system that provides protection against mobile genetic elements (viruses, transposable elements and conjugative plasmids). CRISPR clusters contain spacers, sequences complementary to antecedent mobile elements, and target invading nucleic acids. CRISPR clusters are transcribed and processed into CRISPR RNA (crRNA). In type II CRISPR systems correct processing of pre-crRNA requires a trans- encoded small RNA (tracrRNA)
   3468..3788    +  CDS            CBX1 (fragment): CBX1_HUMAN - Also known as CBX. Experimental evidence at protein level: Swiss-Prot protein existence level 1. Component of heterochromatin. Recognizes and binds histone H3 tails methylated at 'Lys-9', leading to epigenetic repression. Interaction with lamin B receptor (LBR) can contribute to the association of the heterochromatin with the inner nuclear membrane. From Homo sapiens (Human).
   3831..3879    +  polyA_signal   poly(A) signal: synthetic polyadenylation signal
   3891..4131    +  promoter       U6 promoter: RNA polymerase III promoter for human U6 snRNA
   4160..4232    +  misc_RNA       Cj gRNA scaffold: guide RNA scaffold for the Campylobacter jejuni CRISPR/Cas9 system (Kim et al., 2016)
   4247..4387    +  repeat_region  AAV2 ITR: inverted terminal repeat of adeno-associated virus serotype 2 inverted
   4392..4443    -  misc_feature   bom (fragment): basis of mobility region from pBR322
   4462..4917    +  rep_origin     f1 ori (sequence partly withheld): f1 bacteriophage origin of replication; arrow indicates direction of (+) strand synthesis
   4918..4967    -  misc_feature   bom (fragment): basis of mobility region from pBR322
   5069..5104    -  CDS            rop (fragment): Rop protein, which maintains plasmids at low copy number; rop
   5199..5303    +  promoter       AmpR promoter: bla
   5304..6164    +  CDS            AmpR: β-lactamase; bla; confers resistance to ampicillin, carbenicillin, and related antibiotics
   6335..6923    +  rep_origin     ori: high-copy-number ColE1/pMB1/pBR322/pUC origin of replication
>Addgene plasmid #223143 | pBK1298-AAV-EFSNC-dCjCas9-HP1bNH(111-173) | addgene full sequence | sequence record 442996 | Addgene NGS Result
CCTGCAGGCAGCTGCGCGCTCGCTCGCTCACTGAGGCCGCCCGGGCGTCGGGCGACCTTTGGTCGCCCGG
CCTCAGTGAGCGAGCGAGCGCGCAGAGAGGGAGTGGCCAACTCCATCACTAGGGGTTCCTGCGGCCTCTA
GCTAGGTCTTGAAAGGAGTGGGAATTGGCTCCGGTGCCCGTCAGTGGGCAGAGCGCACATCGCCCACAGT
CCCCGAGAAGTTGGGGGGAGGGGTCGGCAATTGATCCGGTGCCTAGAGAAGGTGGCGCGGGGTAAACTGG
GAAAGTGATGTCGTGTACTGGCTCCGCCTTTTTCCCGAGGGTGGGGGAGAACCGTATATAAGTGCAGTAG
TCGCCGTGAACGTTCTTTTTCGCAACGGGTTTGCCGCCAGAACACAGGACCGGTGCCACCATGGACTACA
AAGACCATGACGGTGATTATAAAGATCATGACATCGATTACAAGGATGACGATGACAAGGGTGGATCGCC
AAAGAAAAAGAGGAAAGTCGGCAGTGGACCTAAAAAGAAACGAAAGGTTGAAGCGGGATCCGCCCGCATC
CTCGCTTTCGCCATCGGAATCTCTAGTATCGGATGGGCCTTCTCTGAAAACGACGAACTGAAAGACTGCG
GCGTGAGAATCTTCACAAAGGTTGAAAACCCTAAAACAGGCGAGTCTTTAGCTCTGCCACGTAGGTTGGC
CCGCTCCGCCCGAAAAAGGCTGGCTCGGCGGAAGGCTCGCCTCAACCACTTGAAGCATTTGATAGCTAAT
GAGTTCAAACTGAACTACGAAGATTACCAGTCCTTCGACGAGTCATTGGCAAAAGCCTACAAAGGCAGCC
TTATCAGTCCTTATGAGTTGAGATTTCGCGCACTCAACGAACTGCTTTCTAAGCAAGACTTTGCTAGGGT
CATTCTGCACATCGCAAAACGGCGAGGTTATGACGATATCAAGAACTCCGACGATAAAGAAAAGGGAGCC
ATTCTCAAGGCGATCAAACAGAATGAGGAAAAATTGGCAAACTACCAGAGTGTGGGCGAGTATCTGTATA
AAGAGTATTTCCAGAAGTTTAAGGAAAACAGCAAGGAGTTTACAAACGTCAGAAATAAAAAGGAGTCTTA
CGAGAGATGCATCGCGCAGTCATTCCTCAAAGATGAGCTGAAGCTGATATTTAAGAAGCAACGCGAATTT
GGTTTCTCATTCTCTAAGAAGTTCGAAGAGGAGGTTCTTTCCGTGGCGTTTTACAAGAGGGCGCTCAAAG
ACTTCTCCCACCTGGTTGGTAACTGTAGTTTCTTCACGGATGAGAAGCGAGCTCCCAAAAATTCTCCCCT
GGCTTTCATGTTTGTTGCCCTGACTCGGATCATTAACCTGCTGAACAACCTGAAAAATACTGAAGGGATC
TTGTATACGAAGGACGACCTAAATGCACTCCTGAATGAAGTGCTCAAAAACGGAACTCTAACCTATAAAC
AGACCAAGAAATTACTGGGGCTCTCTGACGACTACGAGTTCAAGGGCGAGAAGGGTACTTATTTTATCGA
ATTCAAAAAGTATAAGGAGTTCATTAAAGCATTGGGGGAACACAACCTCAGCCAGGACGATCTCAATGAA
ATTGCCAAGGACATCACGCTGATTAAAGACGAGATAAAACTGAAAAAGGCACTGGCCAAGTATGACCTCA
ACCAGAACCAGATCGACTCTCTGTCCAAGCTGGAGTTCAAAGACCACCTAAACATATCCTTCAAAGCCCT
GAAACTGGTCACCCCTCTAATGCTCGAAGGAAAAAAATACGACGAGGCGTGTAATGAACTGAATCTTAAG
GTGGCCATCAATGAGGATAAGAAGGACTTTCTTCCAGCCTTTAACGAGACATATTACAAAGACGAGGTCA
CAAACCCGGTTGTGCTGAGGGCCATAAAAGAGTATCGGAAGGTTCTGAATGCCCTCCTGAAGAAGTACGG
CAAAGTGCACAAAATAAATATCGAATTGGCTAGGGAGGTGGGGAAGAACCATTCTCAGCGAGCAAAGATC
GAGAAAGAGCAGAATGAGAACTACAAAGCCAAGAAAGACGCCGAACTGGAGTGCGAAAAGCTGGGGCTTA
AAATAAACAGTAAAAACATCCTGAAATTAAGATTGTTCAAAGAGCAAAAGGAGTTTTGCGCCTACTCAGG
GGAAAAAATCAAAATATCAGACCTGCAGGACGAGAAAATGCTGGAGATCGACGCCATCTATCCGTATAGC
AGGTCATTTGACGATTCCTACATGAACAAAGTGCTTGTGTTTACCAAACAGAACCAAGAAAAGCTGAACC
AAACCCCCTTTGAGGCTTTCGGAAACGACTCAGCCAAGTGGCAGAAAATCGAAGTCCTAGCCAAGAATCT
GCCTACAAAAAAACAAAAGAGGATTCTTGATAAGAACTATAAGGACAAGGAACAGAAAAACTTTAAAGAC
AGGAACCTGAATGACACGAGGTACATTGCGCGACTGGTTCTAAACTATACCAAAGACTACCTGGATTTCC
TCCCTCTGAGCGACGACGAGAATACTAAACTGAATGATACCCAGAAAGGCTCAAAGGTCCACGTTGAGGC
TAAGTCCGGGATGCTGACTAGCGCCCTCCGCCACACGTGGGGCTTCAGCGCCAAAGATCGGAATAATCAT
CTTCATCACGCTATTGATGCAGTAATCATAGCCTACGCTAACAACAGCATCGTGAAAGCCTTCTCCGATT
TCAAGAAAGAACAGGAGTCTAATAGCGCCGAGTTGTACGCCAAGAAAATTTCCGAATTGGACTATAAAAA
TAAGAGAAAATTCTTCGAACCCTTCTCCGGGTTTCGCCAAAAGGTCTTAGATAAGATCGACGAGATTTTC
GTTTCCAAGCCCGAAAGAAAAAAGCCTTCAGGGGCACTGCACGAAGAGACATTCCGCAAGGAAGAGGAAT
TTTACCAATCTTACGGTGGTAAAGAGGGAGTTCTGAAGGCTCTGGAGCTTGGGAAGATCCGCAAGGTAAA
CGGGAAAATCGTGAAAAACGGGGACATGTTCAGGGTGGATATCTTCAAGCACAAAAAGACCAACAAGTTC
TACGCAGTACCCATCTACACTATGGATTTCGCTTTAAAGGTTCTCCCAAATAAGGCGGTGGCTCGATCGA
AGAAAGGAGAGATCAAGGACTGGATCTTAATGGATGAAAATTACGAGTTTTGCTTCTCGCTCTACAAAGA
TAGCCTGATTCTGATCCAGACAAAAGACATGCAGGAACCAGAATTTGTTTATTATAACGCCTTCACGAGC
AGTACAGTGTCCCTGATTGTGAGCAAGCATGATAACAAGTTCGAGACTCTGTCTAAGAATCAGAAAATCC
TTTTCAAGAACGCCAACGAGAAGGAGGTCATCGCAAAGTCAATTGGCATCCAAAACCTGAAGGTGTTCGA
GAAATACATAGTGTCCGCACTCGGTGAAGTAACTAAAGCCGAATTTCGACAGCGCGAGGATTTTAAGAAA
AGCCCCAAGAAGAAGAGAAAGGTGGAGGCCAGCTTAGCATCGGGAGGTGGTTCGGGTGGAGGAAGTGGCG
GGTCAGGGTCGGGTGGCACTAGTCGAGGCTTTGCTCGAGGTTTGGAGCCGGAGCGGATTATTGGAGCTAC
AGACTCCAGTGGAGAGCTCATGTTCCTGATGAAATGGAAAAACTCTGATGAGGCTGACCTGGTCCCTGCC
AAGGAAGCCAATGTCAAGTGCCCACAGGTTGTCATATCCTTCTATGAGGAAAGGCTGACGTGGCATTCCT
ACGCTAGCGGAGGTGGTTCGCCAAAGAAGAAACGGAAGGTGTGAGCATGCAATAAAACATCTTTGTTTTC
ATTAGATCTGTGTGTTGGTTTTTTGTGTGCGGCCGGTACCGAGGGCCTATTTCCCATGATTCCTTCATAT
TTGCATATACGATACAAGGCTGTTAGAGAGATAATTGGAATTAATTTGACTGTAAACACAAAGATATTAG
TACAAAATACGTGACGTAGAAAGTAATAATTTCTTGGGTAGTTTGCAGTTTTAAAATTATGTTTTAAAAT
GGACTATCATATGCTTACCGTAACTTGAAAGTATTTCGATTTCTTGGCTTTATATATCTTGTGGAAAGGA
CGAAACACCGGAGACCACGGCAGGTCTCAGTTTTAGTCCCTGAAAAGGGACTAAAATAAAGAGTTTGCGG
GACTCTGCGGGGTTACAATCCCCTAAAACCGCTTTTTTGCGGCCGCAGGAACCCCTAGTGATGGAGTTGG
CCACTCCCTCTCTGCGCGCTCGCTCGCTCACTGAGGCCGGGCGACCAAAGGTCGCCCGACGCCCGGGCTT
TGCCCGGGCGGCCTCAGTGAGCGAGCGAGCGCGCAGCTGCCTGCAGGGGCGCCTGATGCGGTATTTTCTC
CTTACGCATCTGTGCGGTATTTCACACCGCATA
[95 nt withheld, positions 4444-4538]
T
[46 nt withheld, positions 4540-4585]
C
[141 nt withheld, positions 4587-4727]
CCTTTGACGTTGGAGTCCACGTTCTTT
[37 nt withheld, positions 4755-4791]
ACTCTATCTCGGGCTATTCTTTTGATTTATAAGGGATTTTGCCGATTTCGGTCTATTGGTTAAAAAATGA
GCTGATTTAACAAAAATTTAACGCGAATTTTAACAAAATATTAACGTTTACAATTTTATGGTGCACTCTC
AGTACAATCTGCTCTGATGCCGCATAGTTAAGCCAGCCCCGACACCCGCCAACACCCGCTGACGCGCCCT
GACGGGCTTGTCTGCTCCCGGCATCCGCTTACAGACAAGCTGTGACCGTCTCCGGGAGCTGCATGTGTCA
GAGGTTTTCACCGTCATCACCGAAACGCGCGAGACGAAAGGGCCTCGTGATACGCCTATTTTTATAGGTT
AATGTCATGATAATAATGGTTTCTTAGACGTCAGGTGGCACTTTTCGGGGAAATGTGCGCGGAACCCCTA
TTTGTTTATTTTTCTAAATACATTCAAATATGTATCCGCTCATGAGACAATAACCCTGATAAATGCTTCA
ATAATATTGAAAAAGGAAGAGTATGAGTATTCAACATTTCCGTGTCGCCCTTATTCCCTTTTTTGCGGCA
TTTTGCCTTCCTGTTTTTGCTCACCCAGAAACGCTGGTGAAAGTAAAAGATGCTGAAGATCAGTTGGGTG
CACGAGTGGGTTACATCGAACTGGATCTCAACAGCGGTAAGATCCTTGAGAGTTTTCGCCCCGAAGAACG
TTTTCCAATGATGAGCACTTTTAAAGTTCTGCTATGTGGCGCGGTATTATCCCGTATTGACGCCGGGCAA
GAGCAACTCGGTCGCCGCATACACTATTCTCAGAATGACTTGGTTGAGTACTCACCAGTCACAGAAAAGC
ATCTTACGGATGGCATGACAGTAAGAGAATTATGCAGTGCTGCCATAACCATGAGTGATAACACTGCGGC
CAACTTACTTCTGACAACGATCGGAGGACCGAAGGAGCTAACCGCTTTTTTGCACAACATGGGGGATCAT
GTAACTCGCCTTGATCGTTGGGAACCGGAGCTGAATGAAGCCATACCAAACGACGAGCGTGACACCACGA
TGCCTGTAGCAATGGCAACAACGTTGCGCAAACTATTAACTGGCGAACTACTTACTCTAGCTTCCCGGCA
ACAATTAATAGACTGGATGGAGGCGGATAAAGTTGCAGGACCACTTCTGCGCTCGGCCCTTCCGGCTGGC
TGGTTTATTGCTGATAAATCTGGAGCCGGTGAGCGTGGAAGCCGCGGTATCATTGCAGCACTGGGGCCAG
ATGGTAAGCCCTCCCGTATCGTAGTTATCTACACGACGGGGAGTCAGGCAACTATGGATGAACGAAATAG
ACAGATCGCTGAGATAGGTGCCTCACTGATTAAGCATTGGTAACTGTCAGACCAAGTTTACTCATATATA
CTTTAGATTGATTTAAAACTTCATTTTTAATTTAAAAGGATCTAGGTGAAGATCCTTTTTGATAATCTCA
TGACCAAAATCCCTTAACGTGAGTTTTCGTTCCACTGAGCGTCAGACCCCGTAGAAAAGATCAAAGGATC
TTCTTGAGATCCTTTTTTTCTGCGCGTAATCTGCTGCTTGCAAACAAAAAAACCACCGCTACCAGCGGTG
GTTTGTTTGCCGGATCAAGAGCTACCAACTCTTTTTCCGAAGGTAACTGGCTTCAGCAGAGCGCAGATAC
CAAATACTGTTCTTCTAGTGTAGCCGTAGTTAGGCCACCACTTCAAGAACTCTGTAGCACCGCCTACATA
CCTCGCTCTGCTAATCCTGTTACCAGTGGCTGCTGCCAGTGGCGATAAGTCGTGTCTTACCGGGTTGGAC
TCAAGACGATAGTTACCGGATAAGGCGCAGCGGTCGGGCTGAACGGGGGGTTCGTGCACACAGCCCAGCT
TGGAGCGAACGACCTACACCGAACTGAGATACCTACAGCGTGAGCTATGAGAAAGCGCCACGCTTCCCGA
AGGGAGAAAGGCGGACAGGTATCCGGTAAGCGGCAGGGTCGGAACAGGAGAGCGCACGAGGGAGCTTCCA
GGGGGAAACGCCTGGTATCTTTATAGTCCTGTCGGGTTTCGCCACCTCTGACTTGAGCGTCGATTTTTGT
GATGCTCGTCAGGGGGGCGGAGCCTATGGAAAAACGCCAGCAACGCGGCCTTTTTACGGTTCCTGGCCTT
TTGCTGGCCTTTTGCTCACATGT
